Addgene plasmid #61430: Flag-mPer2ER-pBABEpuro
Purpose: Express mPER2-ER* fusion protein
Depositing lab: Aziz Sancar. Depositing organization: University of North Carolina at Chapel Hill. Publication: Dual modes of CLOCK:BMAL1 inhibition mediated by Cryptochrome and Period proteins in the mammalian circadian clock. Ye R, Selby CP, Chiou YY, Ozkan-Dagliyan I, Gaddameedhi S, Sancar A. Genes Dev. 2014 Sep 15;28(18):1989-98. doi: 10.1101/gad.249417.114. PubMed 25228643.
Backbone
  Vector backbone: pBABE-puro
  Backbone size w/o insert (bp): 5169
  Vector type: Retroviral
  Selectable markers: Puromycin
Growth in bacteria
  Bacterial resistance: Ampicillin, 100 μg/mL
  Growth temperature: 37°C
  Growth strain: DH5alpha
  Copy number: High Copy
Gene/Insert
  Gene/Insert name: mPER2
  Species: M. musculus (mouse)
  Insert size (bp): 4764
  Entrez Gene: Per2 (a.k.a. mKIAA0347, mPer2)
  Tag / fusion protein: Flag (N terminal on insert); mouse estrogen receptor ligand binding domain (G525R) on C-term (C terminal on insert)
  Cloning method: Restriction Enzyme; 5′ cloning site SnaBI (destroyed during cloning); 3′ cloning site SalI (not destroyed)
  Sequencing primers: 5′ pBabe 5'; 3′ pBABE 3'
Terms and licenses: Academic/Nonprofit Terms; Industry Terms: Not Available to Industry
How to cite: Flag-mPer2ER-pBABEpuro was a gift from Aziz Sancar (Addgene plasmid # 61430 ; http://n2t.net/addgene:61430 ; RRID:Addgene_61430)
