[The description below was written by a language model from this plasmid's Addgene catalogue record.]
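Description:
Flag-mPer2ER-pBABEpuro is a retroviral expression plasmid built on the pBABE-puro backbone, a Moloney murine leukemia virus-derived vector designed for stable gene delivery into mammalian cells. It is propagated in E. coli as a high-copy plasmid under ampicillin selection, and transduced mammalian cells are selected with puromycin. No feature table accompanies the record, so promoters are not explicitly listed. In the standard pBABE-puro design, the insert is transcribed from the 5′ LTR and the puromycin resistance gene from an internal SV40 early promoter, with the LTRs and packaging signal allowing the transcript to be packaged into virions when the plasmid is introduced into a suitable packaging cell line.

The insert, roughly 4.8 kb and cloned between a destroyed SnaBI site and an intact SalI site, encodes mouse PER2 (Period 2), a core negative-limb component of the mammalian circadian clock. It carries an N-terminal Flag epitope for detection and immunoprecipitation. Its C terminus is fused to the ligand-binding domain of the mouse estrogen receptor bearing the G525R mutation (ER*). This mutant domain is generally unresponsive to endogenous estrogen but binds 4-hydroxytamoxifen, so such fusions are typically held inactive in the cytoplasm until the synthetic ligand is added, which permits nuclear entry.

The stated purpose is expression of the mPER2-ER* fusion. The associated work concerns how Cryptochrome and Period proteins inhibit CLOCK:BMAL1, which is consistent with using the construct to make stable cell lines in which PER2 nuclear activity can be switched on acutely.
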