>Addgene plasmid #61430 | Flag-mPer2ER-pBABEpuro | addgene partial sequence | sequence record 102587 | pBABE5 5'-CTTTATCCAGCCCTCAC-3'
CCAGTGTGGTGGTACGTGGACTCCAGATCTGCCATGGACTACAAAGACGATGACGACAAGGGAATGAATG
GATACGTGGACTTCTCCCCAAGTCCCACCAGTCCCACCAAGGAGCCAGGGGCACCTCAGCCCACCCAGGC
TGTGCTCCAGGAAGACGTGGACATGAGCAGTGGCTCCAGCGGAAACGAGAACTGCTCCACGGGACGGGAC
TCTCAGGGCAGTGACTGCGACGACAATGGGAAGGAGCTGCGGATGCTCGTGGAATCTTCCAACACTCACC
CCAGCCCTGATGATGCCTTCAGACTCATGATGACAGAGGCAGAGCACAACCCCTCCACGAGCGGCTGCAG
TAGTGAGCAGTCTGCCAAAGCTGACGCACACAAAGAACTGATAAGGACCCTGAAGGAGCTGAAGGTCCAC
CTCCCTGCAGACAAGAAGGCCAAGGGGAAGGCCAGCACGCTGGCAACCTTGAAGTATGCCCTGCGGAGCG
TGAAGCAGGTGAAGGCTAATGAGGAGTACTACCAGCTGCTAATGTCCAGTGAGAGCCAGCCCTGCAGTGT
GGATGTGCCTTCCTACAGCATGGAGCAGGTTGAGGGCATTACCTCCGAGTATATCGTGAAGAACGCGGAT
ATGTTTGCTGTGGCTGTGTCCCTGGTTTCTGGGAAGATCCTGTACATCTCTAACCAAGTGGCCTCCATCT
TTCACTGTAAGAAGGACGCCTTCAGTGATGCCAAGTTTGTGGAGTTCCTGGCTCCTCATGACGTCAGTGT
GTTCCACAGCTACACCACCCCTTACAAGCTTCCGCCCTGGAGTGTGTGCAGCGGCTTAGATTCTTTCACT
CAGGAGTGCATGGAGGAGAAATCTTTTT
