>Addgene plasmid #61430 | Flag-mPer2ER-pBABEpuro | addgene partial sequence | sequence record 102594 | pBABE3 5'-ACCCTAACTGACACACATTCC-3'
ATCGTGTTGGGGAAGCCCTCTGCTTCCGGGGGTATGTAGTAGGTTTGTAAGGAATGTGCTGAAGTGGAGC
TGGTGGTGGCCAGCTGGGTCTGGCTGGGCTCCTCTGGGGGCACTCCCATGCGACTGGCTGGGGCATGAAG
GCGGTGGGCATCCAACATCTCCAGGAGCAGGTCATAGAGGGGTACCACGTTCTTGCATTTCATGTTGTAG
AGATGCTCCATGCGTTTGTTACTCATATGCCGGATATGGGAAAGAATGAGAAGGAGCTGAGCTAGGCGGC
GATGCTGCTGCTGCAGAGTCAGGCCAGCTTTGGCCATCAGGTGGATCAAAGTGTCTGTGATCTTGTCCAG
GACACGGTGGATGTGGTCCTTCTCTTCCAGAGACTTCAAGGTGCTGGACAGAAACGTGTACACTCCGGAA
TTAAGCAAAATGATGGATTTGAGGCACACAAACTCTTCACCCTGCAGGTTCATCATGCGGAACCGACTTG
ACGTAGCAAGCAACATGTCAAAGATCTCCACCATGCCTTCCACACATTTACCTTGATTCCTGTCCAGGAG
CAAGTTAGGAGCAAACAGGAGCTTCCCCGGGTGTTCCATGGAGCGCCAGACGAGACCAATCATCAGAATC
TCCAGCCAGGCACACTCGAGAAGGTGGACCTGATCATGGAGATTCAAGTCCCCAAAGCCTGGCACTCTCT
TTGCCCAGTTGATCATATGAACCAGCTCCCTATCTGCTAGGTTGGTCAATAAGCCCATCATTGAGGCTTC
ACTGAAGGGTCTAGAAGGATCATATTCAGAATAGATCATGGGCGGTTCAGCATCCAACAAGGCACTGACC
ATCTGGTCAGCTGTCAAGGACAAGGCAGGGCTATTCTTCTTAGTGTGCTTAATCACAAGAGGGCTTGGCC
AAAGGTTGGCAGCCCTCATGTCTCCTGAAGCACCCATTTCATTTCGTTCGAAGGGCCCTCTAGTCGTCTG
GGCCTCTATCCTGGGGCCTGTCAGCTGTTCACCTTCCTCCTCTTTGGCTTCTGAGGTATCACAGAGTCCC
GGGGAAGGACTGTCTTCCTCATATGGCAGGCAAATGTTGCCTTTCTCCTCACTCTCGCA
